Addgene plasmid #147890: pT7-EGFP-C1-HsNot1iso1_1-1840-IKGRQtoDSYAA-shRNAres_W
Purpose: Mammalian Expression of HsNot1iso1_1-1840-IKGRQtoDSYAA-shRNAres
Depositing lab: Elisa Izaurralde. Depositing organization: Max Planck Institute for Developmental Biology. Publication: A DDX6-CNOT1 complex and W-binding pockets in CNOT9 reveal direct links between miRNA target recognition and silencing. Chen Y, Boland A, Kuzuoglu-Ozturk D, Bawankar P, Loh B, Chang CT, Weichenrieder O, Izaurralde E. Mol Cell. 2014 Jun 5;54(5):737-50. doi: 10.1016/j.molcel.2014.03.034. Epub 2014 Apr 24. PubMed 24768540.
Backbone
  Vector backbone: Unknown
  Vector type: Mammalian Expression
Growth in bacteria
  Bacterial resistance: Kanamycin, 50 μg/mL
  Growth temperature: 37°C
  Growth strain: DH5alpha
  Copy number: High Copy
Gene/Insert
  Gene/Insert name: HsNot1iso1_1-1840-IKGRQtoDSYAA-shRNAres
  Species: H. sapiens (human)
  Mutation: 1 silent mutation compared to the sequence of isoform 1 given by NCBI: NM_016284.4.
  Entrez Gene: CNOT1 (a.k.a. AD-005, CDC39, HPE12, NOT1, NOT1H, VIBOS)
  Cloning method: Unknown
Terms and licenses: Academic/Nonprofit Terms; Industry Terms: Not Available to Industry
Depositor comments: Plasmids from this collection were made available to the research community and donated after the lab closed. Please note that the sequence provided by the depositing laboratory may be theoretical/predicted or based on Sanger sequencing results. There may be discrepancies between sequencing results obtained by Addgene and the depositor sequence. If an Addgene verified sequence is not available, please contact before placing your order to request that our lab fully sequence the plasmid.
How to cite: pT7-EGFP-C1-HsNot1iso1_1-1840-IKGRQtoDSYAA-shRNAres_W was a gift from Elisa Izaurralde (Addgene plasmid # 147890 ; http://n2t.net/addgene:147890 ; RRID:Addgene_147890)
