[The description below was written by a language model from this plasmid's Addgene catalogue record and pLannotate feature annotations shown in this document.]
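Description:
pT7-EGFP-C1-HsNot1iso1_1-1840-IKGRQtoDSYAA-shRNAres_W is a 10,278 nt mammalian expression plasmid. The catalogue lists its backbone as unknown, but the name and feature layout are consistent with an EGFP-C1-type vector carrying an added T7 promoter. It replicates in E. coli at high copy from a ColE1/pUC-type origin and also carries an f1 origin for single-stranded DNA production. A single NeoR/KanR (Tn5 aminoglycoside phosphotransferase) cassette is driven by tandem bacterial (AmpR) and SV40 early promoters and terminated by the HSV TK polyadenylation signal. It gives kanamycin selection in bacteria and could support G418 selection in mammalian cells. Short annotated fragments (HIV-1 LTR, ble, bGH poly(A), SV40 large T antigen) appear to be partial sequence matches within the backbone rather than functional elements.

The expression unit consists of the CMV immediate early enhancer and promoter, followed by a T7 promoter that would allow in vitro transcription, then EGFP fused through a short multiple-cloning-site linker to the N-terminus of a human CNOT1 fragment, and finally the SV40 poly(A) signal. The insert corresponds to residues 1–1840 of CNOT1 isoform 1, the scaffolding subunit of the CCR4-NOT deadenylase complex. According to the name, it carries an IKGRQ-to-DSYAA substitution and changes making the transcript resistant to an shRNA. The record does not give the position or functional consequence of the substitution. One silent difference from the reference isoform 1 sequence is noted.

The associated study concerns DDX6–CNOT1 interaction and miRNA-mediated silencing. The construct is therefore suited to expressing a GFP-tagged, truncated CNOT1 mutant in human cells, plausibly in complementation experiments after knockdown of endogenous CNOT1. The depositor sequence may be theoretical rather than fully verified.
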