Features (pLannotate 1.2.2; 17 found; start..end, strand, type, name):
     61..364     +  enhancer       CMV enhancer: human cytomegalovirus immediate early enhancer
    365..568     +  promoter       CMV promoter: human cytomegalovirus (CMV) immediate early promoter
    564..597     +  LTR            5' LTR (truncated) (fragment): truncated 5' long terminal repeat (LTR) from HIV-1
    613..631     +  promoter       T7 promoter: promoter for bacteriophage T7 RNA polymerase
    665..1381    +  CDS            EGFP: EGFP is a basic (constitutively fluorescent) green fluorescent protein published in 1996, derived from Aequorea victoria. It is reported to be a rapidly-maturing weak dimer with moderate acid sensitivity.
   1382..1402    +  misc_feature   MCS (fragment): multiple cloning site
   1403..6952    +  CDS            CNOT1 (fragment): CNOT1_HUMAN - Also known as CDC39, KIAA1007, NOT1. Experimental evidence at protein level: Swiss-Prot protein existence level 1. Scaffolding component of the CCR4-NOT complex which is one of the major cellular mRNA deadenylases and is linked to various cellular processes including bulk mRNA degradation, miRNA-mediated repression, translational repression during translational initiation and general transcription regulation. Additional complex functions may be a consequence of its influence on mRNA expression. Its scaffolding function implies its interaction with the catalytic complex module and
   6959..7043    +  CDS            large T antigen (fragment): large T antigen from SV40 (simian virus 40)
   7066..7187    +  polyA_signal   SV40 poly(A) signal: SV40 polyadenylation signal
   7221..7649    -  rep_origin     f1 ori (sequence partly withheld): f1 bacteriophage origin of replication; arrow indicates direction of (+) strand synthesis
   7676..7780    +  promoter       AmpR promoter: bla
   7782..8139    +  promoter       SV40 promoter: SV40 enhancer and early promoter
   8174..8968    +  CDS            NeoR/KanR: aminoglycoside phosphotransferase from Tn5; aph(3')-II (or nptII); confers resistance to neomycin, kanamycin, and G418 (Geneticin®)
   8989..9141    +  CDS            ble (fragment): BLE_KLEPN - Experimental evidence at protein level: Swiss-Prot protein existence level 1. Binding protein with a strong affinity to the bleomycin family of antibiotics. Binds to CL990; an antimitotic-antibiotic compound. From Klebsiella pneumoniae.
   9200..9247    +  polyA_signal   HSV TK poly(A) signal: herpes simplex virus thymidine kinase polyadenylation signal (Cole and Stacy, 1985)
   9338..9354    -  polyA_signal   bGH poly(A) signal (fragment): bovine growth hormone polyadenylation signal
   9576..10164   +  rep_origin     ori: high-copy-number ColE1/pMB1/pBR322/pUC origin of replication
>Addgene plasmid #147890 | pT7-EGFP-C1-HsNot1iso1_1-1840-IKGRQtoDSYAA-shRNAres_W | depositor full sequence | sequence record 290337 | Full Sequence
TAGTTATTAATAGTAATCAATTACGGGGTCATTAGTTCATAGCCCATATATGGAGTTCCGCGTTACATAA
CTTACGGTAAATGGCCCGCCTGGCTGACCGCCCAACGACCCCCGCCCATTGACGTCAATAATGACGTATG
TTCCCATAGTAACGCCAATAGGGACTTTCCATTGACGTCAATGGGTGGAGTATTTACGGTAAACTGCCCA
CTTGGCAGTACATCAAGTGTATCATATGCCAAGTACGCCCCCTATTGACGTCAATGACGGTAAATGGCCC
GCCTGGCATTATGCCCAGTACATGACCTTATGGGACTTTCCTACTTGGCAGTACATCTACGTATTAGTCA
TCGCTATTACCATGGTGATGCGGTTTTGGCAGTACATCAATGGGCGTGGATAGCGGTTTGACTCACGGGG
ATTTCCAAGTCTCCACCCCATTGACGTCAATGGGAGTTTGTTTTGGCACCAAAATCAACGGGACTTTCCA
AAATGTCGTAACAACTCCGCCCCATTGACGCAAATGGGCGGTAGGCGTGTACGGTGGGAGGTCTATATAA
GCAGAGCTCTCTGGCTAACTAGAGAACCCACTGCTTACTGGCTTATCGAAATTAATACGACTCACTATAG
GGAGACCCAAGCTCTAGCGCTACCGGTCGCCACCATGGTGAGCAAGGGCGAGGAGCTGTTCACCGGGGTG
GTGCCCATCCTGGTCGAGCTGGACGGCGACGTAAACGGCCACAAGTTCAGCGTGTCCGGCGAGGGCGAGG
GCGATGCCACCTACGGCAAGCTGACCCTGAAGTTCATCTGCACCACCGGCAAGCTGCCCGTGCCCTGGCC
CACCCTCGTGACCACCCTGACCTACGGCGTGCAGTGCTTCAGCCGCTACCCCGACCACATGAAGCAGCAC
GACTTCTTCAAGTCCGCCATGCCCGAAGGCTACGTCCAGGAGCGCACCATCTTCTTCAAGGACGACGGCA
ACTACAAGACCCGCGCCGAGGTGAAGTTCGAGGGCGACACCCTGGTGAACCGCATCGAGCTGAAGGGCAT
CGACTTCAAGGAGGACGGCAACATCCTGGGGCACAAGCTGGAGTACAACTACAACAGCCACAACGTCTAT
ATCATGGCCGACAAGCAGAAGAACGGCATCAAGGTGAACTTCAAGATCCGCCACAACATCGAGGACGGCA
GCGTGCAGCTCGCCGACCACTACCAGCAGAACACCCCCATCGGCGACGGCCCCGTGCTGCTGCCCGACAA
CCACTACCTGAGCACCCAGTCCGCCCTGAGCAAAGACCCCAACGAGAAGCGCGATCACATGGTCCTGCTG
GAGTTCGTGACCGCCGCCGGGATCACTCTCGGCATGGACGAGCTGTACAAGTCCGGACTCAGATCTCGAG
CTATGAATCTTGACTCGCTCTCGCTGGCCTTGTCTCAAATCAGCTACCTGGTGGACAATTTAACCAAGAA
AAATTACCGAGCCAGCCAGCAGGAAATACAGCATATTGTGAATCGGCACGGTCCTGAGGCAGACAGGCAT
TTATTACGCTGCCTATTTTCGCATGTGGATTTCAGTGGCGATGGTAAAAGCAGTGGCAAAGATTTCCATC
AGACTCAGTTTCTGATTCAGGAGTGTGCGTTGCTGATTACAAAGCCAAATTTTATCTCGACGCTGTCCTA
TGCCATTGATAATCCATTGCACTATCAGAAGAGTTTAAAGCCTGCACCCCACTTATTTGCCCAGCTGAGT
AAAGTGCTCAAATTAAGCAAAGTACAAGAGGTAATTTTTGGCCTTGCCCTGTTGAATTCTTCCAGCTCAG
ATCTTAGAGGTTTCGCTGCCCAGTTTATCAAACAGAAGCTTCCAGATCTTCTGCGTTCTTACATTGACGC
AGACGTCAGTGGAAATCAAGAAGGTGGCTTCCAAGATATAGCAATAGAGGTCCTACACCTCCTCCTCTCC
CATCTCCTCTTTGGGCAGAAGGGAGCCTTTGGAGTTGGACAAGAACAGATAGACGCTTTTCTTAAGACGC
TGCGCAGAGATTTTCCCCAAGAACGCTGTCCCGTGGTGCTCGCACCACTTTTATACCCTGAAAAACGGGA
CATTCTAATGGACAGGATCCTGCCTGATTCCGGAGGGGTAGCTAAAACCATGATGGAGAGCTCTTTGGCT
GATTTCATGCAAGAAGTAGGCTATGGCTTTTGTGCAAGTATTGAAGAATGTCGCAATATAATCGTGCAGT
TTGGTGTTCGGGAGGTCACAGCTGCCCAGGTTGCAAGGGTTTTGGGAATGATGGCTCGAACTCATTCAGG
ATTAACAGATGGCATTCCATTACAGAGTATTTCTGCTCCGGGCAGTGGGATCTGGAGTGATGGGAAAGAT
AAAAGTGATGGAGCACAGGCACACACATGGAATGTAGAAGTCTTGATTGACGTTCTTAAAGAACTGAATC
CAAGTTTGAATTTCAAGGAAGTAACTTATGAACTGGACCATCCTGGATTTCAAATTCGTGACAGTAAAGG
ACTTCATAATGTGGTTTATGGCATTCAGAGGGGTTTGGGTATGGAAGTGTTCCCAGTAGACCTCATATAT
AGACCTTGGAAACATGCTGAAGGCCAGCTCTCCTTCATCCAGCACTCACTAATCAATCCAGAGATCTTCT
GTTTTGCTGACTATCCCTGTCATACTGTTGCCACTGATATTCTGAAAGCACCACCAGAGGATGACAATCG
AGAAATTGCCACATGGAAGAGCTTGGATTTGATTGAATCTCTGCTGAGGCTTGCAGAGGTTGGGCAGTAT
GAGCAAGTCAAACAGCTCTTCAGCTTCCCTATCAAACACTGTCCAGACATGCTGGTATTGGCCTTACTAC
AAATTAACACCTCTTGGCATACCTTGCGCCATGAACTTATCTCCACTCTGATGCCAATTTTCCTTGGAAA
CCATCCTAACTCAGCTATTATTTTGCACTATGCATGGCATGGGCAGGGACAGTCTCCCTCAATTCGCCAA
CTTATCATGCATGCAATGGCAGAATGGTACATGAGAGGGGAGCAGTATGATCAGGCCAAATTGTCTCGAA
TACTTGATGTGGCCCAGGACTTGAAGGCCTTGTCAATGCTGCTAAATGGTACTCCATTTGCCTTTGTTAT
TGACCTTGCTGCACTTGCTTCACGTCGTGAATACCTCAAACTTGATAAGTGGCTCACAGATAAAATTCGA
GAGCATGGGGAGCCTTTTATCCAGGCGTGTATGACTTTTTTAAAGAGACGGTGTCCTTCTATTTTGGGCG
GACTTGCCCCAGAAAAAGACCAGCCCAAAAGTGCTCAACTTCCTCCAGAAACTTTGGCGACAATGTTGGC
CTGTCTGCAAGCTTGTGCAGGGAGTGTTTCTCAGGAGCTATCAGAAACTATCCTCACCATGGTAGCCAAT
TGCAGTAATGTTATGAATAAGGCCAGACAACCACCACCTGGAGTTATGCCAAAAGGACGTCCTCCTAGTG
CTAGCAGCTTAGATGCCATTTCTCCTGTTCAGATTGACCCTCTTGCTGGAATGACATCTCTTAGTATAGG
TGGTTCAGCTGCCCCTCACACCCAGAGTATGCAGGGTTTTCCTCCAAATTTGGGTTCTGCATTCAGTACC
CCTCAGTCACCAGCAAAAGCATTTCCACCCCTTTCAACCCCCAATCAGACCACTGCATTCAGTGGTATTG
GAGGACTTTCATCACAGCTTCCAGTAGGTGGTCTTGGCACAGGCAGCCTGACTGGTATAGGAACTGGTGC
TCTTGGACTCCCTGCAGTGAATAACGACCCTTTTGTACAGAGGAAACTGGGCACCTCTGGACTGAATCAG
CCTACATTCCAGCAGAGTAAGATGAAACCTTCGGACTTGTCTCAGGTGTGGCCAGAGGCAAACCAGCACT
TTAGTAAAGAGATAGATGATGAAGCAAACAGCTATTTCCAGCGAATATATAATCATCCACCACATCCAAC
CATGTCTGTTGATGAGGTATTAGAAATGCTGCAGAGATTTAAAGACTCTACTATAAAGAGGGAACGAGAA
GTATTTAACTGTATGCTAAGGAACTTGTTTGAAGAATATCGTTTTTTTCCCCAGTATCCTGATAAAGAGT
TACATATAACAGCCTGCCTATTTGGTGGTATAATTGAGAAAGGACTGGTCACTTACATGGCACTAGGTCT
GGCTCTACGATATGTTCTTGAAGCCTTACGCAAGCCTTTTGGATCCAAAATGTATTATTTCGGGATTGCT
GCACTAGATAGATTTAAAAACAGATTGAAGGACTATCCCCAGTATTGTCAGCATTTGGCTTCTATCAGTC
ACTTTATGCAATTTCCACATCATTTACAGGAGTATATTGAGTATGGACAGCAGTCTAGAGATCCTCCTGT
GAAAATGCAAGGCTCTATCACAACCCCTGGAAGTATTGCACTGGCTCAGGCCCAGGCTCAGGCCCAGGTT
CCAGCAAAAGCTCCTCTTGCTGGTCAAGTTAGCACTATGGTAACCACCTCAACAACTACCACTGTTGCTA
AAACGGTTACGGTCACCAGGCCAACTGGAGTCAGCTTTAAGAAAGATGTGCCACCTTCTATTAATACTAC
AAATATAGATACGTTGCTTGTGGCCACAGATCAAACTGAGAGAATTGTGGAGCCCCCAGAAAATATCCAG
GAGAAAATTGCTTTTATTTTCAATAATCTCTCACAGTCAAATATGACACAAAAGGTTGAAGAGCTAAAGG
AAACGGTGAAAGAAGAATTTATGCCTTGGGTTTCACAGTATCTGGTTATGAAGAGAGTCAGTATTGAGCC
AAACTTTCATAGCCTGTATTCAAACTTCCTTGACACGCTGAAGAATCCTGAATTTAACAAGATGGTTCTG
AATGAGACCTACAGAAACATTAAAGTGCTCCTGACCTCTGATAAAGCTGCAGCCAATTTCTCAGATCGTT
CTTTGCTGAAGAACTTGGGACATTGGCTAGGAATGATCACATTAGCTAAAAACAAACCCATCTTACACAC
TGACTTGGATGTGAAATCATTGCTGCTAGAGGCTTATGTTAAAGGACAACAAGAATTGCTCTATGTAGTG
CCCTTTGTTGCCAAAGTCTTAGAATCTAGCATTCGTAGTGTGGTTTTTAGGCCACCAAACCCTTGGACAA
TGGCAATTATGAATGTATTAGCTGAGCTACATCAGGAGCATGACTTAAAGTTAAACTTGAAGTTTGAAAT
CGAGGTTCTCTGCAAGAACCTTGCATTAGACATCAATGAGCTAAAACCTGGAAACCTCCTAAAGGATAAA
GATCGCCTGAAGAATTTAGATGAGCAACTCTCTGCTCCAAAGAAAGATGTCAAGCAGCCAGAAGAACTCC
CTCCCATCACAACCACAACAACTTCTACTACACCAGCTACCAACACCACTTGTACAGCCACGGTTCCACC
ACAGCCACAGTACAGCTACCACGACATCAATGTCTATTCCCTTGCGGGCTTGGCACCACACATTACTCTA
AATCCAACAATTCCCTTGTTTCAGGCCCATCCACAGTTGAAGCAGTGTGTGCGTCAGGCAATTGAACGGG
CTGTCCAGGAGCTGGTCCATCCTGTGGTGGATCGATCAATTAAGATTGCCATGACTACTTGTGAGCAAGA
TGTCAGGTCGGATTTTGCCCTGGATTCGGAGGAATCTCGAATGCGAATAGCAGCTCATCACATGATGCGT
AACTTGACAGCTTACATGGCTATGATTACATGCGCTGAACCTTTGCTCATGAGCATATCTACCAACTTAA
AAAACAGTTTTGCCTCAGCCCTTCGTACTGCTTCCCCACAACAAAGAGAAATGATGGATCAGGCAGCTGC
TCAATTAGCTCAGGACAATTGTGAGTTGGCTTGCTGTTTTATTCAGAAGACTGCAGTAGAAAAAGCAGGC
CCTGAGATGGACAAGAGATTAGCAACTGAATTTGAGCTGAGAAAACATGCTAGGCAAGAAGGACGCAGAT
ACTGTGATCCTGTTGTTTTAACATATGCTGCTGAACGGATGCCAGAGCAAATCAGGCTGAAAGTTGGTGG
TGTGGACCCAAAGCAGTTGGCTGTTTACGAAGAGTTTGCACGCAATGTTCCTGGCTTCTTACCTACAAAT
GACTTAAGTCAGCCCACGGGATTTTTAGCCCAGCCCATGAAGCAAGCTTGGGCAACAGATGATGTAGCTC
AGATTTATGATAAGTGTATTACAGAACTGGAGCAACATCTACATGCCATCCCACCAACTTTGGCCATGAA
CCCTCAAGCTCAGGCTCTTCGAAGTCTCTTGGAGGTTGTAGTTTTATCTCGAAACTCTCGGGATGCCATA
GCTGCTCTTGGATTGCTCCAAAAGGCTGTAGAGGGCTTACTAGATGCCACAAGTGGTGCTGATGCTGACC
TTCTGCTGCGCTACAGGGAATGCCACCTCTTGGTCCTAAAAGCTCTGCAGGATGGCCGGGCATATGGGTC
TCCATGGTGCAACAAACAGATCACAAGGTGCCTAATTGAATGTCGAGATGAATATAAATATAATGTGGAG
GCTGTGGAGCTGCTAATTCGCAATCATTTGGTTAATATGCAGCAGTATGATCTTCACCTAGCGCAGTCAA
TGGAGAATGGCTTAAACTACATGGCTGTGGCATTTGCTATGCAGTTAGTAAAAATCCTGCTGGTGGATGA
AAGGAGTGTTGCTCATGTTACTGAGGCAGATCTGTTCCACACCATTGAAACCCTCATGAGGATTAATGCT
CATTCCAGAGGCAATGCTCCAGAAGGATTGCCCCAGCTGATGGAAGTAGTGCGATCCAACTATGAAGCAA
TGATTGATCGTGCTCATGGAGGCCCAAACTTTATGATGCATTCTGGGATCTCTCAAGCCTCATAGCCGCG
GGCCCGGGATCCACCGGATCTAGATAACTGATCATAATCAGCCATACCACATTTGTAGAGGTTTTACTTG
CTTTAAAAAACCTCCCACACCTCCCCCTGAACCTGAAACATAAAATGAATGCAATTGTTGTTGTTAACTT
GTTTATTGCAGCTTATAATGGTTACAAATAAAGCAATAGCATCACAAATTTCACAAATAAAGCATTTTTT
TCACTGCATTCTAGTTGTGGTTTGTCCAAACTCATCAATGTATCTTAACGCGTAAATTGTAAGCGTTAAT
ATTTTGTTAAAATTCGCGTTAAATTTTTGTTAAATCAGCTCATTTTTTAACCAATAGGCCGAAATCGGCA
AAATCCCTTATAAATCAAAAGAATAGACCGAGATAGGGT
[37 nt withheld, positions 7320-7356]
AAAGAACGTGGACTCCAACGTCAAAGG
[49 nt withheld, positions 7384-7432]
T
[91 nt withheld, positions 7434-7524]
G
[124 nt withheld, positions 7526-7649]
CAGGTGGCACTTTTCGGGGAAATGTGCGCGGAACCCCTATTTGTTTATTTTTCTAAATACATTCAAATAT
GTATCCGCTCATGAGACAATAACCCTGATAAATGCTTCAATAATATTGAAAAAGGAAGAGTCCTGAGGCG
GAAAGAACCAGCTGTGGAATGTGTGTCAGTTAGGGTGTGGAAAGTCCCCAGGCTCCCCAGCAGGCAGAAG
TATGCAAAGCATGCATCTCAATTAGTCAGCAACCAGGTGTGGAAAGTCCCCAGGCTCCCCAGCAGGCAGA
AGTATGCAAAGCATGCATCTCAATTAGTCAGCAACCATAGTCCCGCCCCTAACTCCGCCCATCCCGCCCC
TAACTCCGCCCAGTTCCGCCCATTCTCCGCCCCATGGCTGACTAATTTTTTTTATTTATGCAGAGGCCGA
GGCCGCCTCGGCCTCTGAGCTATTCCAGAAGTAGTGAGGAGGCTTTTTTGGAGGCCTAGGCTTTTGCAAA
GATCGATCAAGAGACAGGATGAGGATCGTTTCGCATGATTGAACAAGATGGATTGCACGCAGGTTCTCCG
GCCGCTTGGGTGGAGAGGCTATTCGGCTATGACTGGGCACAACAGACAATCGGCTGCTCTGATGCCGCCG
TGTTCCGGCTGTCAGCGCAGGGGCGCCCGGTTCTTTTTGTCAAGACCGACCTGTCCGGTGCCCTGAATGA
ACTGCAAGACGAGGCAGCGCGGCTATCGTGGCTGGCCACGACGGGCGTTCCTTGCGCAGCTGTGCTCGAC
GTTGTCACTGAAGCGGGAAGGGACTGGCTGCTATTGGGCGAAGTGCCGGGGCAGGATCTCCTGTCATCTC
ACCTTGCTCCTGCCGAGAAAGTATCCATCATGGCTGATGCAATGCGGCGGCTGCATACGCTTGATCCGGC
TACCTGCCCATTCGACCACCAAGCGAAACATCGCATCGAGCGAGCACGTACTCGGATGGAAGCCGGTCTT
GTCGATCAGGATGATCTGGACGAAGAGCATCAGGGGCTCGCGCCAGCCGAACTGTTCGCCAGGCTCAAGG
CGAGCATGCCCGACGGCGAGGATCTCGTCGTGACCCATGGCGATGCCTGCTTGCCGAATATCATGGTGGA
AAATGGCCGCTTTTCTGGATTCATCGACTGTGGCCGGCTGGGTGTGGCGGACCGCTATCAGGACATAGCG
TTGGCTACCCGTGATATTGCTGAAGAGCTTGGCGGCGAATGGGCTGACCGCTTCCTCGTGCTTTACGGTA
TCGCCGCTCCCGATTCGCAGCGCATCGCCTTCTATCGCCTTCTTGACGAGTTCTTCTGAGCGGGACTCTG
GGGTTCGAAATGACCGACCAAGCGACGCCCAACCTGCCATCACGAGATTTCGATTCCACCGCCGCCTTCT
ATGAAAGGTTGGGCTTCGGAATCGTTTTCCGGGACGCCGGCTGGATGATCCTCCAGCGCGGGGATCTCAT
GCTGGAGTTCTTCGCCCACCCTAGGGGGAGGCTAACTGAAACACGGAAGGAGACAATACCGGAAGGAACC
CGCGCTATGACGGCAATAAAAAGACAGAATAAAACGCACGGTGTTGGGTCGTTTGTTCATAAACGCGGGG
TTCGGTCCCAGGGCTGGCACTCTGTCGATACCCCACCGAGACCCCATTGGGGCCAATACGCCCGCGTTTC
TTCCTTTTCCCCACCCCACCCCCCAAGTTCGGGTGAAGGCCCAGGGCTCGCAGCCAACGTCGGGGCGGCA
GGCCCTGCCATAGCCTCAGGTTACTCATATATACTTTAGATTGATTTAAAACTTCATTTTTAATTTAAAA
GGATCTAGGTGAAGATCCTTTTTGATAATCTCATGACCAAAATCCCTTAACGTGAGTTTTCGTTCCACTG
AGCGTCAGACCCCGTAGAAAAGATCAAAGGATCTTCTTGAGATCCTTTTTTTCTGCGCGTAATCTGCTGC
TTGCAAACAAAAAAACCACCGCTACCAGCGGTGGTTTGTTTGCCGGATCAAGAGCTACCAACTCTTTTTC
CGAAGGTAACTGGCTTCAGCAGAGCGCAGATACCAAATACTGTCCTTCTAGTGTAGCCGTAGTTAGGCCA
CCACTTCAAGAACTCTGTAGCACCGCCTACATACCTCGCTCTGCTAATCCTGTTACCAGTGGCTGCTGCC
AGTGGCGATAAGTCGTGTCTTACCGGGTTGGACTCAAGACGATAGTTACCGGATAAGGCGCAGCGGTCGG
GCTGAACGGGGGGTTCGTGCACACAGCCCAGCTTGGAGCGAACGACCTACACCGAACTGAGATACCTACA
GCGTGAGCTATGAGAAAGCGCCACGCTTCCCGAAGGGAGAAAGGCGGACAGGTATCCGGTAAGCGGCAGG
GTCGGAACAGGAGAGCGCACGAGGGAGCTTCCAGGGGGAAACGCCTGGTATCTTTATAGTCCTGTCGGGT
TTCGCCACCTCTGACTTGAGCGTCGATTTTTGTGATGCTCGTCAGGGGGGCGGAGCCTATGGAAAAACGC
CAGCAACGCGGCCTTTTTACGGTTCCTGGCCTTTTGCTGGCCTTTTGCTCACATGTTCTTTCCTGCGTTA
TCCCCTGATTCTGTGGATAACCGTATTACCGCCATGCAT
